>Addgene plasmid #214481 | AiP1307 - pAAV-AiE2016m-minBG-SYFP2-WPRE-BGHpA | addgene full sequence | sequence record 438966 | Addgene NGS Result
TACATCGAACTGGATCTCAACAGCGGTAAGATCCTTGAGAGTTTTCGCCCCGAAGAACGTTTTCCAATGA
TGAGCACTTTTAAAGTTCTGCTATGTGGCGCGGTATTATCCCGTATTGACGCCGGGCAAGAGCAACTCGG
TCGCCGCATACACTATTCTCAGAATGACTTGGTTGAGTACTCACCAGTCACAGAAAAGCATCTTACGGAT
GGCATGACAGTAAGAGAATTATGCAGTGCTGCCATAACCATGAGTGATAACACTGCGGCCAACTTACTTC
TGACAACGATCGGAGGACCGAAGGAGCTAACCGCTTTTTTGCACAACATGGGGGATCATGTAACTCGCCT
TGATCGTTGGGAACCGGAGCTGAATGAAGCCATACCAAACGACGAGCGTGACACCACGATGCCTGTAGCA
ATGGCAACAACGTTGCGCAAACTATTAACTGGCGAACTACTTACTCTAGCTTCCCGGCAACAATTAATAG
ACTGGATGGAGGCGGATAAAGTTGCAGGACCACTTCTGCGCTCGGCCCTTCCGGCTGGCTGGTTTATTGC
TGATAAATCTGGAGCCGGTGAGCGTGGGTCTCGCGGTATCATTGCAGCACTGGGGCCAGATGGTAAGCCC
TCCCGTATCGTAGTTATCTACACGACGGGGAGTCAGGCAACTATGGATGAACGAAATAGACAGATCGCTG
AGATAGGTGCCTCACTGATTAAGCATTGGTAACTGTCAGACCAAGTTTACTCATATATACTTTAGATTGA
TTTAAAACTTCATTTTTAATTTAAAAGGATCTAGGTGAAGATCCTTTTTGATAATCTCATGACCAAAATC
CCTTAACGTGAGTTTTCGTTCCACTGAGCGTCAGACCCCGTAGAAAAGATCAAAGGATCTTCTTGAGATC
CTTTTTTTCTGCGCGTAATCTGCTGCTTGCAAACAAAAAAACCACCGCTACCAGCGGTGGTTTGTTTGCC
GGATCAAGAGCTACCAACTCTTTTTCCGAAGGTAACTGGCTTCAGCAGAGCGCAGATACCAAATACTGTT
CTTCTAGTGTAGCCGTAGTTAGGCCACCACTTCAAGAACTCTGTAGCACCGCCTACATACCTCGCTCTGC
TAATCCTGTTACCAGTGGCTGCTGCCAGTGGCGATAAGTCGTGTCTTACCGGGTTGGACTCAAGACGATA
GTTACCGGATAAGGCGCAGCGGTCGGGCTGAACGGGGGGTTCGTGCACACAGCCCAGCTTGGAGCGAACG
ACCTACACCGAACTGAGATACCTACAGCGTGAGCTATGAGAAAGCGCCACGCTTCCCGAAGGGAGAAAGG
CGGACAGGTATCCGGTAAGCGGCAGGGTCGGAACAGGAGAGCGCACGAGGGAGCTTCCAGGGGGAAACGC
CTGGTATCTTTATAGTCCTGTCGGGTTTCGCCACCTCTGACTTGAGCGTCGATTTTTGTGATGCTCGTCA
GGGGGGCGGAGCCTATGGAAAAACGCCAGCAACGCGGCCTTTTTACGGTTCCTGGCCTTTTGCTGGCCTT
TTGCTCACATGTCCTGCAGGCAGCTGCGCGCTCGCTCGCTCACTGAGGCCGCCCGGGCGTCGGGCGACCT
TTGGTCGCCCGGCCTCAGTGAGCGAGCGAGCGCGCAGAGAGGGAGTGGCCAACTCCATCACTAGGGGTTC
CTGCGGCCGCACGCGTAGGGTGCAGGAGAAATGTGACCTCAAAGTCTTGTTCTATAACTGTTGGACCTTA
GGAGAGATCTGTGCTCAGCAATTTACCAGGACACCCCCACCCCACATGTCTTGACCACTGTCTGGATAAC
TGGTATGCAGGACCACACTAGGCTTACTCACAGTGTAAACTCTCATAACCATCACTGGAGCCCATCCTGC
CTGGTAGACAAGGATTCAACCATGACTCATTGTACTTTAGTGGTGCCATGCTTAGTCATCAGGTGCCCTG
TGCTCTGACAGCCGAGGGTCAGAGCTGGAATCACACTCTTGTTGTCTTTTAATCTCTCCCTCCCTTTCTT
CCTTCTTTCTTCACTCTGTTGTGATTGCTCATGGAACAGATCCTAGCTGGTCTCCCTGGCAACCTACATG
ATTTGAGCCCAACAGATGGATAATGGGGACATCGACTTCCAATGTCATTCAACAGAATCATTGCCAAGGG
AGTCTGATGAGCAGGCAACTGAGATGACACCCTTATCAATATAGCTTCATTTTGGCAATCTGGAGTAGGT
GTTTCAAAAGGAGAGCCCCCACTGATGCCAGCAATACAGAACGTTCATGGGCAAGGAGCTCGGGCTGGGC
ATAAAAGTCAGGGCAGAGCCATCTATTGCTTACATTTGCTTCTGGGATCCAGATCTTTCGAAGCTAGCGC
TACCGGTCGCCACCATGGTGAGCAAGGGCGAGGAGCTGTTCACCGGGGTGGTGCCCATCCTGGTCGAGCT
GGACGGCGACGTAAACGGCCACAAGTTCAGCGTGTCCGGCGAGGGCGAGGGCGATGCCACCTACGGCAAG
CTGACCCTGAAGCTGATCTGCACCACCGGCAAGCTGCCCGTGCCCTGGCCCACCCTCGTGACCACCCTGG
GCTACGGCGTGCAGTGCTTCGCCCGCTACCCCGACCACATGAAGCAGCACGACTTCTTCAAGTCCGCCAT
GCCCGAAGGCTACGTCCAGGAGCGCACCATCTTCTTCAAGGACGACGGCAACTACAAGACCCGCGCCGAG
GTGAAGTTCGAGGGCGACACCCTGGTGAACCGCATCGAGCTGAAGGGCATCGACTTCAAGGAGGACGGCA
ACATCCTGGGGCACAAGCTGGAGTACAACTACAACAGCCACAACGTCTATATCACCGCCGACAAGCAGAA
GAACGGCATCAAGGCCAACTTCAAGATCCGCCACAACATCGAGGACGGCGGCGTGCAGCTCGCCGACCAC
TACCAGCAGAACACCCCCATCGGCGACGGCCCCGTGCTGCTGCCCGACAACCACTACCTGAGCTACCAGT
CCAAGCTGAGCAAAGACCCCAACGAGAAGCGCGATCACATGGTCCTGCTGGAGTTCGTGACCGCCGCCGG
GATCACTCTCGGCATGGACGAGCTGTACAAGTAAGTCGACGGCGCGCCGCGGCCGCGAATTCGATATCAT
AATCAACCTCTGGATTACAAAATTTGTGAAAGATTGACTGGTATTCTTAACTATGTTGCTCCTTTTACGC
TATGTGGATACGCTGCTTTAATGCCTTTGTATCATGCTATTGCTTCCCGTATGGCTTTCATTTTCTCCTC
CTTGTATAAATCCTGGTTAGTTCTTGCCACGGCGGAACTCATCGCCGCCTGCCTTGCCCGCTGCTGGACA
GGGGCTCGGCTGTTGGGCACTGACAATTCCGTGGCTCGAGAGATCTTCGACTGTGCCTTCTAGTTGCCAG
CCATCTGTTGTTTGCCCCTCCCCCGTGCCTTCCTTGACCCTGGAAGGTGCCACTCCCACTGTCCTTTCCT
AATAAAATGAGGAAATTGCATCGCATTGTCTGAGTAGGTGTCATTCTATTCTGGGGGGTGGGGTGGGGCA
GGACAGCAAGGGGGAGGATTGGGAAGACAATAGCAGGCATGAGATCTCACGTGCGGACCGAGCGGCCGCA
GGAACCCCTAGTGATGGAGTTGGCCACTCCCTCTCTGCGCGCTCGCTCGCTCACTGAGGCCGGGCGACCA
AAGGTCGCCCGACGCCCGGGCTTTGCCCGGGCGGCCTCAGTGAGCGAGCGAGCGCGCAGCTGCCTGCAGG
GGCGCCTGATGCGGTATTTTCTCCTTACGCATCTGTGCGGTATTTCACACCGCATA
[95 nt withheld, positions 3837-3931]
T
[46 nt withheld, positions 3933-3978]
C
[141 nt withheld, positions 3980-4120]
CCTTTGACGTTGGAGTCCACGTTCTTT
[37 nt withheld, positions 4148-4184]
ACTCTATCTCGGGCTATTCTTTTGATTTATAAGGGATTTTGCCGATTTCGGTCTATTGGTTAAAAAATGA
GCTGATTTAACAAAAATTTAACGCGAATTTTAACAAAATATTAACGTTTACAATTTTATGGTGCACTCTC
AGTACAATCTGCTCTGATGCCGCATAGTTAAGCCAGCCCCGACACCCGCCAACACCCGCTGACGCGCCCT
GACGGGCTTGTCTGCTCCCGGCATCCGCTTACAGACAAGCTGTGACCGTCTCCGGGAGCTGCATGTGTCA
GAGGTTTTCACCGTCATCACCGAAACGCGCGAGACGAAAGGGCCTCGTGATACGCCTATTTTTATAGGTT
AATGTCATGATAATAATGGTTTCTTAGACGTCAGGTGGCACTTTTCGGGGAAATGTGCGCGGAACCCCTA
TTTGTTTATTTTTCTAAATACATTCAAATATGTATCCGCTCATGAGACAATAACCCTGATAAATGCTTCA
ATAATATTGAAAAAGGAAGAGTATGAGTATTCAACATTTCCGTGTCGCCCTTATTCCCTTTTTTGCGGCA
TTTTGCCTTCCTGTTTTTGCTCACCCAGAAACGCTGGTGAAAGTAAAAGATGCTGAAGATCAGTTGGGTG
CACGAGTGGGT
Features (pLannotate 1.2.2; 15 found; start..end, strand, type, name):
    903..1491    +  rep_origin     ori: high-copy-number ColE1/pMB1/pBR322/pUC origin of replication
   1564..1591    +  repeat_region  AAV2 ITR (fragment): inverted terminal repeat of adeno-associated virus serotype 2 inverted
   1620..1647    +  repeat_region  AAV2 ITR (fragment): inverted terminal repeat of adeno-associated virus serotype 2 inverted
   2021..2041    +  promoter       ADH1 promoter (fragment): S. cerevisiae ADH1; promoter for alcohol dehydrogenase 1
   2395..3111    +  CDS            SYFP2: SYFP2 is a basic (constitutively fluorescent) yellow fluorescent protein published in 2006, derived from Aequorea victoria. It is reported to be a very rapidly-maturing monomer with moderate acid sensitivity.
   3151..3308    +  misc_feature   WPRE (fragment): woodchuck hepatitis virus posttranscriptional regulatory element
   3314..3394    +  misc_feature   WPRE (fragment): woodchuck hepatitis virus posttranscriptional regulatory element
   3411..3522    +  polyA_signal   bGH poly(A) signal: bovine growth hormone polyadenylation signal
   3640..3780    +  repeat_region  AAV2 ITR: inverted terminal repeat of adeno-associated virus serotype 2 inverted
   3785..3836    -  misc_feature   bom (fragment): basis of mobility region from pBR322
   3855..4310    +  rep_origin     f1 ori (sequence partly withheld): f1 bacteriophage origin of replication; arrow indicates direction of (+) strand synthesis
   4311..4360    -  misc_feature   bom (fragment): basis of mobility region from pBR322
   4462..4497    -  CDS            rop (fragment): Rop protein, which maintains plasmids at low copy number; rop
   4592..4696    +  promoter       AmpR promoter: bla
   4697..732     +  CDS            AmpR (across the origin): β-lactamase; bla; confers resistance to ampicillin, carbenicillin, and related antibiotics
