>Addgene plasmid #214481 | AiP1307 - pAAV-AiE2016m-minBG-SYFP2-WPRE-BGHpA Sequencing Result | analyzer sequence | sequence record 432946
[39 nt withheld, positions 1-39]
CCTTTGACGTTGGAGTCCACGTTCTTT
[37 nt withheld, positions 67-103]
ACTCTATCTCGGGCTATTCTTTTGATTTATAAGGGATTTTGCCGATTTCGGTCTATTGGTTAAAAAATGA
GCTGATTTAACAAAAATTTAACGCGAATTTTAACAAAATATTAACGTTTACAATTTTATGGTGCACTCTC
AGTACAATCTGCTCTGATGCCGCATAGTTAAGCCAGCCCCGACACCCGCCAACACCCGCTGACGCGCCCT
GACGGGCTTGTCTGCTCCCGGCATCCGCTTACAGACAAGCTGTGACCGTCTCCGGGAGCTGCATGTGTCA
GAGGTTTTCACCGTCATCACCGAAACGCGCGAGACGAAAGGGCCTCGTGATACGCCTATTTTTATAGGTT
AATGTCATGATAATAATGGTTTCTTAGACGTCAGGTGGCACTTTTCGGGGAAATGTGCGCGGAACCCCTA
TTTGTTTATTTTTCTAAATACATTCAAATATGTATCCGCTCATGAGACAATAACCCTGATAAATGCTTCA
ATAATATTGAAAAAGGAAGAGTATGAGTATTCAACATTTCCGTGTCGCCCTTATTCCCTTTTTTGCGGCA
TTTTGCCTTCCTGTTTTTGCTCACCCAGAAACGCTGGTGAAAGTAAAAGATGCTGAAGATCAGTTGGGTG
CACGAGTGGGTTACATCGAACTGGATCTCAACAGCGGTAAGATCCTTGAGAGTTTTCGCCCCGAAGAACG
TTTTCCAATGATGAGCACTTTTAAAGTTCTGCTATGTGGCGCGGTATTATCCCGTATTGACGCCGGGCAA
GAGCAACTCGGTCGCCGCATACACTATTCTCAGAATGACTTGGTTGAGTACTCACCAGTCACAGAAAAGC
ATCTTACGGATGGCATGACAGTAAGAGAATTATGCAGTGCTGCCATAACCATGAGTGATAACACTGCGGC
CAACTTACTTCTGACAACGATCGGAGGACCGAAGGAGCTAACCGCTTTTTTGCACAACATGGGGGATCAT
GTAACTCGCCTTGATCGTTGGGAACCGGAGCTGAATGAAGCCATACCAAACGACGAGCGTGACACCACGA
TGCCTGTAGCAATGGCAACAACGTTGCGCAAACTATTAACTGGCGAACTACTTACTCTAGCTTCCCGGCA
ACAATTAATAGACTGGATGGAGGCGGATAAAGTTGCAGGACCACTTCTGCGCTCGGCCCTTCCGGCTGGC
TGGTTTATTGCTGATAAATCTGGAGCCGGTGAGCGTGGGTCTCGCGGTATCATTGCAGCACTGGGGCCAG
ATGGTAAGCCCTCCCGTATCGTAGTTATCTACACGACGGGGAGTCAGGCAACTATGGATGAACGAAATAG
ACAGATCGCTGAGATAGGTGCCTCACTGATTAAGCATTGGTAACTGTCAGACCAAGTTTACTCATATATA
CTTTAGATTGATTTAAAACTTCATTTTTAATTTAAAAGGATCTAGGTGAAGATCCTTTTTGATAATCTCA
TGACCAAAATCCCTTAACGTGAGTTTTCGTTCCACTGAGCGTCAGACCCCGTAGAAAAGATCAAAGGATC
TTCTTGAGATCCTTTTTTTCTGCGCGTAATCTGCTGCTTGCAAACAAAAAAACCACCGCTACCAGCGGTG
GTTTGTTTGCCGGATCAAGAGCTACCAACTCTTTTTCCGAAGGTAACTGGCTTCAGCAGAGCGCAGATAC
CAAATACTGTTCTTCTAGTGTAGCCGTAGTTAGGCCACCACTTCAAGAACTCTGTAGCACCGCCTACATA
CCTCGCTCTGCTAATCCTGTTACCAGTGGCTGCTGCCAGTGGCGATAAGTCGTGTCTTACCGGGTTGGAC
TCAAGACGATAGTTACCGGATAAGGCGCAGCGGTCGGGCTGAACGGGGGGTTCGTGCACACAGCCCAGCT
TGGAGCGAACGACCTACACCGAACTGAGATACCTACAGCGTGAGCTATGAGAAAGCGCCACGCTTCCCGA
AGGGAGAAAGGCGGACAGGTATCCGGTAAGCGGCAGGGTCGGAACAGGAGAGCGCACGAGGGAGCTTCCA
GGGGGAAACGCCTGGTATCTTTATAGTCCTGTCGGGTTTCGCCACCTCTGACTTGAGCGTCGATTTTTGT
GATGCTCGTCAGGGGGGCGGAGCCTATGGAAAAACGCCAGCAACGCGGCCTTTTTACGGTTCCTGGCCTT
TTGCTGGCCTTTTGCTCACATGTCCTGCAGGCAGCTGCGCGCTCGCTCGCTCACTGAGGCCGCCCGGGCG
TCGGGCGACCTTTGGTCGCCCGGCCTCAGTGAGCGAGCGAGCGCGCAGAGAGGGAGTGGCCAACTCCATC
ACTAGGGGTTCCTGCGGCCGCACGCGTTGTAAGAGTAATAATCGCCCCAAATGTCCTAGGAGTGCCTGGC
CTACAAGTTACTGACCTTGCCCACCTCTTAGGCTGGGATCTTGTAATTAGGTTTGAGTTAATTTTCTAAG
AAGGATTTGCAGGTATTGATTCTATAACATTAAAACTTACTTTCCTAAAATGTGTGATTGCGGTGGATTA
AAGAAACATCATCCTTAAATATGACATTACGAGTAAGACCTTGGTTGTATAACCAATGTTTCTAATTATG
TTATTTTAACAAGGACATGCAAATAACTATATTACATAATGTGAATGTATGCATGTAACTACAGTGCTAT
GAAAATAAGAACATTTAAGAGTTTCAGAAGTCTGAAAAAAGCTAAGCAGGGACAAAAGTGTTTCATTTTT
TTAAAAAAATGTTTCATTTAAACTTAAAAAGTTGAGTGTACATCATTATAGTTGTTTGGAATAGAAAGCA
TGAGACAGGAGTTCCTTATATATCCATAGCAGAGAAAAATCAAATCACTAAGTCGGCACTAATAATATAA
ATGAAATCCATAGACATCTTTCTTCAGTTTCTCGGTACTAGGTTAACTAACGACTGGTCTTTGTGACCTC
AAATTCACATGACTTCAACAGTCTCCTTAATTCATCTTCTTCTCAGCTAGAGTCGGAGCTCGGGCTGGGC
ATAAAAGTCAGGGCAGAGCCATCTATTGCTTACATTTGCTTCTGGGATCCAGATCTTTCGAAGCTAGCGC
TACCGGTCGCCACCATGGTGAGCAAGGGCGAGGAGCTGTTCACCGGGGTGGTGCCCATCCTGGTCGAGCT
GGACGGCGACGTAAACGGCCACAAGTTCAGCGTGTCCGGCGAGGGCGAGGGCGATGCCACCTACGGCAAG
CTGACCCTGAAGCTGATCTGCACCACCGGCAAGCTGCCCGTGCCCTGGCCCACCCTCGTGACCACCCTGG
GCTACGGCGTGCAGTGCTTCGCCCGCTACCCCGACCACATGAAGCAGCACGACTTCTTCAAGTCCGCCAT
GCCCGAAGGCTACGTCCAGGAGCGCACCATCTTCTTCAAGGACGACGGCAACTACAAGACCCGCGCCGAG
GTGAAGTTCGAGGGCGACACCCTGGTGAACCGCATCGAGCTGAAGGGCATCGACTTCAAGGAGGACGGCA
ACATCCTGGGGCACAAGCTGGAGTACAACTACAACAGCCACAACGTCTATATCACCGCCGACAAGCAGAA
GAACGGCATCAAGGCCAACTTCAAGATCCGCCACAACATCGAGGACGGCGGCGTGCAGCTCGCCGACCAC
TACCAGCAGAACACCCCCATCGGCGACGGCCCCGTGCTGCTGCCCGACAACCACTACCTGAGCTACCAGT
CCAAGCTGAGCAAAGACCCCAACGAGAAGCGCGATCACATGGTCCTGCTGGAGTTCGTGACCGCCGCCGG
GATCACTCTCGGCATGGACGAGCTGTACAAGTAAGTCGACGGCGCGCCGCGGCCGCGAATTCGATATCAT
AATCAACCTCTGGATTACAAAATTTGTGAAAGATTGACTGGTATTCTTAACTATGTTGCTCCTTTTACGC
TATGTGGATACGCTGCTTTAATGCCTTTGTATCATGCTATTGCTTCCCGTATGGCTTTCATTTTCTCCTC
CTTGTATAAATCCTGGTTAGTTCTTGCCACGGCGGAACTCATCGCCGCCTGCCTTGCCCGCTGCTGGACA
GGGGCTCGGCTGTTGGGCACTGACAATTCCGTGGCTCGAGAGATCTTCGACTGTGCCTTCTAGTTGCCAG
CCATCTGTTGTTTGCCCCTCCCCCGTGCCTTCCTTGACCCTGGAAGGTGCCACTCCCACTGTCCTTTCCT
AATAAAATGAGGAAATTGCATCGCATTGTCTGAGTAGGTGTCATTCTATTCTGGGGGGTGGGGTGGGGCA
GGACAGCAAGGGGGAGGATTGGGAAGACAATAGCAGGCATGAGATCTCACGTGCGGACCGAGCGGCCGCA
GGAACCCCTAGTGATGGAGTTGGCCACTCCCTCTCTGCGCGCTCGCTCGCTCACTGAGGCCGGGCGACCA
AAGGTCGCCCGACGCCCGGGCTTTGCCCGGGCGGCCTCAGTGAGCGAGCGAGCGCGCAGCTGCCTGCAGG
GGCGCCTGATGCGGTATTTTCTCCTTACGCATCTGTGCGGTATTTCACACCGCATA
[95 nt withheld, positions 4640-4734]
T
[46 nt withheld, positions 4736-4781]
C
[102 nt withheld, positions 4783-4884]
Features (pLannotate 1.2.2; 14 found; start..end, strand, type, name):
    230..279     -  misc_feature   bom (fragment): basis of mobility region from pBR322
    381..416     -  CDS            rop (fragment): Rop protein, which maintains plasmids at low copy number; rop
    511..615     +  promoter       AmpR promoter: bla
    616..1476    +  CDS            AmpR: β-lactamase; bla; confers resistance to ampicillin, carbenicillin, and related antibiotics
   1647..2235    +  rep_origin     ori: high-copy-number ColE1/pMB1/pBR322/pUC origin of replication
   2308..2335    +  repeat_region  AAV2 ITR (fragment): inverted terminal repeat of adeno-associated virus serotype 2 inverted
   2364..2391    +  repeat_region  AAV2 ITR (fragment): inverted terminal repeat of adeno-associated virus serotype 2 inverted
   3198..3914    +  CDS            SYFP2: SYFP2 is a basic (constitutively fluorescent) yellow fluorescent protein published in 2006, derived from Aequorea victoria. It is reported to be a very rapidly-maturing monomer with moderate acid sensitivity.
   3954..4111    +  misc_feature   WPRE (fragment): woodchuck hepatitis virus posttranscriptional regulatory element
   4117..4197    +  misc_feature   WPRE (fragment): woodchuck hepatitis virus posttranscriptional regulatory element
   4214..4325    +  polyA_signal   bGH poly(A) signal: bovine growth hormone polyadenylation signal
   4443..4583    +  repeat_region  AAV2 ITR: inverted terminal repeat of adeno-associated virus serotype 2 inverted
   4588..4639    -  misc_feature   bom (fragment): basis of mobility region from pBR322
   4658..229     +  rep_origin     f1 ori (across the origin) (sequence partly withheld): f1 bacteriophage origin of replication; arrow indicates direction of (+) strand synthesis
