[The description below was written by a language model from this plasmid's Addgene catalogue record and pLannotate feature annotations shown in this document.]
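Description:
AiP1307 - pAAV-AiE2016m-minBG-SYFP2-WPRE-BGHpA is an AAV transfer plasmid built on a pAAV2 backbone, intended for packaging a recombinant AAV genome that reports enhancer activity in the brain. It is maintained in E. coli through a high-copy ColE1/pUC-type origin and selected with ampicillin via a β-lactamase gene under its own promoter. An f1 phage origin is also present, along with small remnants of pBR322 bom and rop sequences that are only leftover backbone fragments.

Between the AAV2 inverted terminal repeats, which provide the signals for genome replication and encapsidation, sits a single expression cassette. The AiE2016m enhancer is placed upstream of the minimal beta-globin promoter (minBG). A minimal promoter of this kind has little activity alone, so transcription depends on the enhancer and is meant to be restricted to particular brain cell populations. The record does not say which populations. The cassette drives SYFP2, a fast-maturing monomeric yellow fluorescent protein derived from Aequorea victoria, followed by a WPRE to boost transcript stability and expression and a bovine growth hormone polyadenylation signal. The WPRE is annotated as two short fragments, consistent with a truncated version. The enhancer and minBG are not annotated in either feature table and presumably lie in the unannotated region between the left ITR and SYFP2. A very short "ADH1 promoter" hit there is most likely spurious.

The left ITR is detected only as short fragments while the right one is annotated in full. The two sequence records also differ slightly in length (4,825 versus 4,884 nt), with the difference falling upstream of SYFP2. The construct belongs to a collection of enhancer AAVs for genetic access to cortical cell types and serves to label the targeted cells fluorescently.
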