Addgene plasmid #214481: AiP1307 - pAAV-AiE2016m-minBG-SYFP2-WPRE-BGHpA
Purpose: AiE2016m is an enhancer sequence, designed to drive AAV-mediated transgene expression in specific populations of brain cells
Depositing lab: Allen Institute for Brain Science & Bosiljka Tasic. Depositing organization: Allen Institute. Publication: A suite of enhancer AAVs and transgenic mouse lines for genetic access to cortical cell types. Ben-Simon Y, Hooper M, Narayan S, Daigle TL, Dwivedi D, Way SW, Oster A, Stafford DA, Mich JK, Taormina MJ, Martinez RA, Opitz-Araya X, Roth JR, Alexander JR, Allen S, Amster A, Arbuckle J, Ayala A, Baker PM, Bakken TE, Barcelli T, Barta S, Bendrick J, Bertagnolli D, Bielstein C, Bishwakarma P, Bowlus J, Boyer G, Brouner K, Casian B, Casper T, Chakka AB, Chakrabarty R, Chance RK, Chavan S, Clark M, Colbert K, Collman F, Daniel S, Departee M, DiValentin P, Donadio N, Dotson N, Egdorf T, Fliss T, Gabitto M, Garcia J, Gary A, Gasperini M, Gloe J, Goldy J, Gore BB, Graybuck L, Greisman N, Haeseleer F, Halterman C, Haradon Z, Hastings SD, Helback O, Ho W, Hockemeyer D, Huang C, Huff S, Hunker A, Johansen N, Jones D, Juneau Z, Kalmbach B, Kannan M, Khem S, Kussick E, Kutsal R, Larsen R, Lee C, Lee AY, Leibly M, Lenz GH, Li S, Liang E, Lusk N, Madigan Z, Malloy J, Malone J, McCue R, Melchor J, Mollenkopf T, Moosman S, Morin E, Newman D, Ng L, Ngo K, Omstead V, Otto S, Oyama A, Pena N, Pham T, Phillips E, Pom CA, Potekhina L, Ransford S, Ray PL, Rette D, Reynoldson C, Rimorin C, Rocha D, Ruiz A, Sanchez REA, Sawyer L, Sedeno-Cortes A, Sevigny JP, Shapovalova N, Shepard N, Shulga L, Sigler AR, Siverts L, Soliman S, Somasundaram S, Staats B, Stewart K, Szelenyi E, Tieu M, Trader C, Tran A, van Velthoven CTJ, Walker M, Wang Y, Weed N, Wirthlin M, Wood T, Wynalda B, Yao Z, Zhou T, Ariza J, Dee N, Reding M, Ronellenfitch K, Mufti S, Sunkin SM, Smith KA, Esposito L, Waters J, Thyagarajan B, Yao S, Lein ES, Zeng H, Levi BP, Ngai J, Ting JT, Tasic B. Cell. 2025 May 16:S0092-8674(25)00513-6. doi: 10.1016/j.cell.2025.05.002. PubMed 40403729.
Backbone
  Vector backbone: pAAV2
  Vector type: AAV
Growth in bacteria
  Bacterial resistance: Ampicillin, 100 μg/mL
  Growth temperature: 37°C
  Growth strain: NEB Stable
  Copy number: High Copy
Gene/Insert
  Gene/Insert name: SYFP2
  Species: Synthetic
  Promoter: minBG
  Cloning method: Gibson Cloning
Terms and licenses: Academic/Nonprofit Terms; Industry Terms: Not Available to Industry
Depositor comments: 5' Cloning Site: SgrAI (destroyed), 3' Cloning Site: SgrAI (destroyed). Please visit https://doi.org/10.1101/2024.06.10.597244 for bioRxiv preprint.
How to cite: AiP1307 - pAAV-AiE2016m-minBG-SYFP2-WPRE-BGHpA was a gift from Allen Institute for Brain Science & Bosiljka Tasic (Addgene plasmid # 214481 ; http://n2t.net/addgene:214481 ; RRID:Addgene_214481)
